>Addgene plasmid #35623 | pEGFPN3-Sstr3 | addgene full sequence | sequence record 329517 | Addgene NGS Result
GCGTTACATAACTTACGGTAAATGGCCCGCCTGGCTGACCGCCCAACGACCCCCGCCCATTGACGTCAAT
AATGACGTATGTTCCCATAGTAACGCCAATAGGGACTTTCCATTGACGTCAATGGGTGGAGTATTTACGG
TAAACTGCCCACTTGGCAGTACATCAAGTGTATCATATGCCAAGTACGCCCCCTATTGACGTCAATGACG
GTAAATGGCCCGCCTGGCATTATGCCCAGTACATGACCTTATGGGACTTTCCTACTTGGCAGTACATCTA
CGTATTAGTCATCGCTATTACCATGGTGATGCGGTTTTGGCAGTACATCAATGGGCGTGGATAGCGGTTT
GACTCACGGGGATTTCCAAGTCTCCACCCCATTGACGTCAATGGGAGTTTGTTTTGGCACCAAAATCAAC
GGGACTTTCCAAAATGTCGTAACAACTCCGCCCCATTGACGCAAATGGGCGGTAGGCGTGTACGGTGGGA
GGTCTATATAAGCAGAGCTGGTTTAGTGAACCGTCAGATCCGCTAGCGCTACCGGACTCAGATCTCGAGA
TGGCCACTGTTACCTATCCCTCATCCGAGCCTATGACCTTGGACCCTGGGAACACATCCTCGACCTGGCC
CCTGGATACCACCCTGGGGAACACATCCGCTGGCGCTAGCCTGACAGGCCTGGCTGTCAGTGGCATCTTG
ATCTCTCTGGTGTACCTGGTGGTGTGCGTGGTGGGTCTGCTGGGCAACTCGCTGGTGATCTACGTGGTCC
TGCGGCACACGTCCAGCCCATCAGTGACCAGTGTCTATATCCTCAACCTGGCTCTGGCTGATGAGCTCTT
CATGCTAGGGCTACCCTTCCTGGCTGCTCAGAACGCCCTGTCCTACTGGCCCTTTGGATCTCTCATGTGC
CGTCTGGTCATGGCCGTGGATGGCATCAACCAGTTCACCAGCATCTTCTGCCTCACCGTCATGAGTGTGG
ACCGCTATCTGGCTGTGGTGCACCCCACACGCTCAGCCCGCTGGCGCACGGCACCAGTGGCTCGCACGGT
CAGTGCAGCTGTCTGGGTGGCCTCGGCTGTGGTGGTGCTGCCTGTGGTTGTGTTCTCAGGAGTGCCCCGG
GGCATGAGCACGTGCCACATGCAGTGGCCAGAGCCAGCGGCTGCCTGGCGAACAGCCTTTATCATCTACA
CGGCCGCACTGGGCTTCTTTGGGCCCCTGCTGGTCATCTGCTTGTGCTACTTGCTCATTGTGGTAAAGGT
GCGGTCGACCACCCGGCGGGTGCGGGCGCCCTCGTGTCAGTGGGTACAGGCACCCGCATGCCAGCGGCGA
CGCCGCTCTGAGCGCAGGGTCACACGCATGGTGGTGGCCGTGGTGGCACTCTTCGTCCTCTGCTGGATGC
CTTTCTATCTGCTCAACATCGTCAATGTGGTGTGCCCGCTGCCGGAGGAGCCTGCCTTCTTCGGCCTCTA
CTTCCTGGTGGTGGCGCTGCCCTATGCCAACAGCTGCGCAAACCCCATCCTCTACGGCTTCCTCTCCTAC
CGCTTCAAGCAGGGCTTTCGCAGGATCCTGCTAAGACCATCACGTCGCATTCGGAGCCAGGAGCCAGGGT
CGGGACCTCCAGAGAAGACTGAAGAGGAGGAGGATGAAGAAGAAGAAGAGAGAAGGGAAGAGGAGGAGCG
GAGGATGCAGAGAGGGCAGGAGATGAACGGGAGGCTCAGTCAGATCGCACAGGCTGGCACTAGTGGACAA
CAGCCACGGCCCTGCACAGGGACTGCTAAGGAGCAGCAGCTTCTGCCCCAGGAGGCCACAGCTGGGGACA
AGGCCAGCACACTGAGCCATCTGGGTACCGCGGGCCCGGGATCCATCGCCACCATGGTGAGCAAGGGCGA
GGAGCTGTTCACCGGGGTGGTGCCCATCCTGGTCGAGCTGGACGGCGACGTAAACGGCCACAAGTTCAGC
GTGTCCGGCGAGGGCGAGGGCGATGCCACCTACGGCAAGCTGACCCTGAAGTTCATCTGCACCACCGGCA
AGCTGCCCGTGCCCTGGCCCACCCTCGTGACCACCCTGACCTACGGCGTGCAGTGCTTCAGCCGCTACCC
CGACCACATGAAGCAGCACGACTTCTTCAAGTCCGCCATGCCCGAAGGCTACGTCCAGGAGCGCACCATC
TTCTTCAAGGACGACGGCAACTACAAGACCCGCGCCGAGGTGAAGTTCGAGGGCGACACCCTGGTGAACC
GCATCGAGCTGAAGGGCATCGACTTCAAGGAGGACGGCAACATCCTGGGGCACAAGCTGGAGTACAACTA
CAACAGCCACAACGTCTATATCATGGCCGACAAGCAGAAGAACGGCATCAAGGTGAACTTCAAGATCCGC
CACAACATCGAGGACGGCAGCGTGCAGCTCGCCGACCACTACCAGCAGAACACCCCCATCGGCGACGGCC
CCGTGCTGCTGCCCGACAACCACTACCTGAGCACCCAGTCCGCCCTGAGCAAAGACCCCAACGAGAAGCG
CGATCACATGGTCCTGCTGGAGTTCGTGACCGCCGCCGGGATCACTCTCGGCATGGACGAGCTGTACAAG
TAAAGCGGCCGCGACTCTAGATCATAATCAGCCATACCACATTTGTAGAGGTTTTACTTGCTTTAAAAAA
CCTCCCACACCTCCCCCTGAACCTGAAACATAAAATGAATGCAATTGTTGTTGTTAACTTGTTTATTGCA
GCTTATAATGGTTACAAATAAAGCAATAGCATCACAAATTTCACAAATAAAGCATTTTTTTCACTGCATT
CTAGTTGTGGTTTGTCCAAACTCATCAATGTATCTTAAGGCGTAAATTGTAAGCGTTAATATTTTGTTAA
AATTCGCGTTAAATTTTTGTTAAATCAGCTCATTTTTTAACCAATAGGCCGAAATCGGCAAAATCCCTTA
TAAATCAAAAGAATAGACCGAGATAGGGT
[37 nt withheld, positions 2970-3006]
AAAGAACGTGGACTCCAACGTCAAAGG
[49 nt withheld, positions 3034-3082]
T
[91 nt withheld, positions 3084-3174]
G
[124 nt withheld, positions 3176-3299]
CAGGTGGCACTTTTCGGGGAAATGTGCGCGGAACCCCTATTTGTTTATTTTTCTAAATACATTCAAATAT
GTATCCGCTCATGAGACAATAACCCTGATAAATGCTTCAATAATATTGAAAAAGGAAGAGTCCTGAGGCG
GAAAGAACCAGCTGTGGAATGTGTGTCAGTTAGGGTGTGGAAAGTCCCCAGGCTCCCCAGCAGGCAGAAG
TATGCAAAGCATGCATCTCAATTAGTCAGCAACCAGGTGTGGAAAGTCCCCAGGCTCCCCAGCAGGCAGA
AGTATGCAAAGCATGCATCTCAATTAGTCAGCAACCATAGTCCCGCCCCTAACTCCGCCCATCCCGCCCC
TAACTCCGCCCAGTTCCGCCCATTCTCCGCCCCATGGCTGACTAATTTTTTTTATTTATGCAGAGGCCGA
GGCCGCCTCGGCCTCTGAGCTATTCCAGAAGTAGTGAGGAGGCTTTTTTGGAGGCCTAGGCTTTTGCAAA
GATCGATCAAGAGACAGGATGAGGATCGTTTCGCATGATTGAACAAGATGGATTGCACGCAGGTTCTCCG
GCCGCTTGGGTGGAGAGGCTATTCGGCTATGACTGGGCACAACAGACAATCGGCTGCTCTGATGCCGCCG
TGTTCCGGCTGTCAGCGCAGGGGCGCCCGGTTCTTTTTGTCAAGACCGACCTGTCCGGTGCCCTGAATGA
ACTGCAAGACGAGGCAGCGCGGCTATCGTGGCTGGCCACGACGGGCGTTCCTTGCGCAGCTGTGCTCGAC
GTTGTCACTGAAGCGGGAAGGGACTGGCTGCTATTGGGCGAAGTGCCGGGGCAGGATCTCCTGTCATCTC
ACCTTGCTCCTGCCGAGAAAGTATCCATCATGGCTGATGCAATGCGGCGGCTGCATACGCTTGATCCGGC
TACCTGCCCATTCGACCACCAAGCGAAACATCGCATCGAGCGAGCACGTACTCGGATGGAAGCCGGTCTT
GTCGATCAGGATGATCTGGACGAAGAGCATCAGGGGCTCGCGCCAGCCGAACTGTTCGCCAGGCTCAAGG
CGAGCATGCCCGACGGCGAGGATCTCGTCGTGACCCATGGCGATGCCTGCTTGCCGAATATCATGGTGGA
AAATGGCCGCTTTTCTGGATTCATCGACTGTGGCCGGCTGGGTGTGGCGGACCGCTATCAGGACATAGCG
TTGGCTACCCGTGATATTGCTGAAGAGCTTGGCGGCGAATGGGCTGACCGCTTCCTCGTGCTTTACGGTA
TCGCCGCTCCCGATTCGCAGCGCATCGCCTTCTATCGCCTTCTTGACGAGTTCTTCTGAGCGGGACTCTG
GGGTTCGAAATGACCGACCAAGCGACGCCCAACCTGCCATCACGAGATTTCGATTCCACCGCCGCCTTCT
ATGAAAGGTTGGGCTTCGGAATCGTTTTCCGGGACGCCGGCTGGATGATCCTCCAGCGCGGGGATCTCAT
GCTGGAGTTCTTCGCCCACCCTAGGGGGAGGCTAACTGAAACACGGAAGGAGACAATACCGGAAGGAACC
CGCGCTATGACGGCAATAAAAAGACAGAATAAAACGCACGGTGTTGGGTCGTTTGTTCATAAACGCGGGG
TTCGGTCCCAGGGCTGGCACTCTGTCGATACCCCACCGAGACCCCATTGGGGCCAATACGCCCGCGTTTC
TTCCTTTTCCCCACCCCACCCCCCAAGTTCGGGTGAAGGCCCAGGGCTCGCAGCCAACGTCGGGGCGGCA
GGCCCTGCCATAGCCTCAGGTTACTCATATATACTTTAGATTGATTTAAAACTTCATTTTTAATTTAAAA
GGATCTAGGTGAAGATCCTTTTTGATAATCTCATGACCAAAATCCCTTAACGTGAGTTTTCGTTCCACTG
AGCGTCAGACCCCGTAGAAAAGATCAAAGGATCTTCTTGAGATCCTTTTTTTCTGCGCGTAATCTGCTGC
TTGCAAACAAAAAAACCACCGCTACCAGCGGTGGTTTGTTTGCCGGATCAAGAGCTACCAACTCTTTTTC
CGAAGGTAACTGGCTTCAGCAGAGCGCAGATACCAAATACTGTTCTTCTAGTGTAGCCGTAGTTAGGCCA
CCACTTCAAGAACTCTGTAGCACCGCCTACATACCTCGCTCTGCTAATCCTGTTACCAGTGGCTGCTGCC
AGTGGCGATAAGTCGTGTCTTACCGGGTTGGACTCAAGACGATAGTTACCGGATAAGGCGCAGCGGTCGG
GCTGAACGGGGGGTTCGTGCACACAGCCCAGCTTGGAGCGAACGACCTACACCGAACTGAGATACCTACA
GCGTGAGCTATGAGAAAGCGCCACGCTTCCCGAAGGGAGAAAGGCGGACAGGTATCCGGTAAGCGGCAGG
GTCGGAACAGGAGAGCGCACGAGGGAGCTTCCAGGGGGAAACGCCTGGTATCTTTATAGTCCTGTCGGGT
TTCGCCACCTCTGACTTGAGCGTCGATTTTTGTGATGCTCGTCAGGGGGGCGGAGCCTATGGAAAAACGC
CAGCAACGCGGCCTTTTTACGGTTCCTGGCCTTTTGCTGGCCTTTTGCTCACATGTTCTTTCCTGCGTTA
TCCCCTGATTCTGTGGATAACCGTATTACCGCCATGCATTAGTTATTAATAGTAATCAATTACGGGGTCA
TTAGTTCATAGCCCATATATGGAGTTCC
Features (pLannotate 1.2.2; 17 found; start..end, strand, type, name):
      2..305     +  enhancer       CMV enhancer: human cytomegalovirus immediate early enhancer
    306..509     +  promoter       CMV promoter: human cytomegalovirus (CMV) immediate early promoter
    532..559     +  misc_feature   MCS (fragment): multiple cloning site
    560..1843    +  CDS            Sstr3: SSR3_RAT - Experimental evidence at protein level: Swiss-Prot protein existence level 1. Receptor for somatostatin-14 and -28. This receptor is coupled via pertussis toxin sensitive G proteins to inhibition of adenylyl cyclase. From Rattus norvegicus (Rat).
   1844..1864    +  misc_feature   MCS (fragment): multiple cloning site
   1874..2593    +  CDS            EGFP: the original enhanced GFP (Yang et al., 1996) mammalian codon-optimized
   2610..2693    +  CDS            large T antigen (fragment): large T antigen from SV40 (simian virus 40)
   2716..2837    +  polyA_signal   SV40 poly(A) signal: SV40 polyadenylation signal
   2871..3299    -  rep_origin     f1 ori (sequence partly withheld): f1 bacteriophage origin of replication; arrow indicates direction of (+) strand synthesis
   3326..3430    +  promoter       AmpR promoter: bla
   3432..3789    +  promoter       SV40 promoter: SV40 enhancer and early promoter
   3824..4618    +  CDS            NeoR/KanR: aminoglycoside phosphotransferase from Tn5; aph(3')-II (or nptII); confers resistance to neomycin, kanamycin, and G418 (Geneticin®)
   4639..4791    +  CDS            ble (fragment): BLE_KLEPN - Experimental evidence at protein level: Swiss-Prot protein existence level 1. Binding protein with a strong affinity to the bleomycin family of antibiotics. Binds to CL990; an antimitotic-antibiotic compound. From Klebsiella pneumoniae.
   4850..4897    +  polyA_signal   HSV TK poly(A) signal: herpes simplex virus thymidine kinase polyadenylation signal (Cole and Stacy, 1985)
   4988..5004    -  polyA_signal   bGH poly(A) signal (fragment): bovine growth hormone polyadenylation signal
   5226..5814    +  rep_origin     ori: high-copy-number ColE1/pMB1/pBR322/pUC origin of replication
   5929..5987    +  enhancer       CMV enhancer (fragment): human cytomegalovirus immediate early enhancer
