[The description below was written by a language model from this plasmid's Addgene catalogue record and pLannotate feature annotations shown in this document.]
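Description:
pEGFPN3-Sstr3 is a mammalian expression plasmid built on the pEGFP-N3 backbone that encodes somatostatin receptor 3 (Sstr3), a G protein-coupled receptor, fused at its C terminus to EGFP. The catalogue lists the insert as mouse Sstr3, cloned between the XhoI and KpnI sites of the multiple cloning site. The automated annotation labels the roughly 1.3 kb open reading frame by its best database match, the rat orthologue, which most likely reflects close sequence similarity rather than a different origin. Transcription is driven by the human cytomegalovirus immediate early enhancer and promoter. The receptor coding sequence runs through a short stretch of residual polylinker into the backbone's EGFP, and an SV40 polyadenylation signal terminates the transcript.

The sequenced plasmid is just under 6 kb. It replicates at high copy in E. coli from a pUC-type ColE1 origin and also carries an f1 origin for single-stranded DNA production. A single Tn5 aminoglycoside phosphotransferase gene provides selection in both hosts. A bacterial promoter drives it to give kanamycin resistance in E. coli, while the SV40 enhancer and early promoter, paired with an HSV TK polyadenylation signal, drive it to give G418 resistance in mammalian cells for stable line selection. The small ble, large T antigen and bGH poly(A) fragments in the feature table appear to be incidental backbone remnants or partial matches rather than functional elements.

The associated publication identified ciliary localization sequences within the third intracellular loop of G protein-coupled receptors. In line with that work, the construct is suited to fluorescence imaging of Sstr3 subcellular distribution, particularly its targeting to primary cilia, in transfected mammalian cells.
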