Addgene plasmid #35623: pEGFPN3-Sstr3
Depositing lab: Kirk Mykytyn. Depositing organization: Ohio State University. Publication: Identification of ciliary localization sequences within the third intracellular loop of G protein-coupled receptors. Berbari NF, Johnson AD, Lewis JS, Askwith CC, Mykytyn K. Mol Biol Cell. 2008 Apr;19(4):1540-7. Epub 2008 Feb 6. 10.1091/mbc.e07-09-0942 PubMed 18256283.
Backbone
  Vector backbone: pEGFP-N3
  Backbone manufacturer: Contech
  Backbone size w/o insert (bp): 4700
  Vector type: Mammalian Expression
  Selectable markers: Neomycin (select with G418)
Growth in bacteria
  Bacterial resistance: Kanamycin, 50 μg/mL
  Growth temperature: 37°C
  Growth strain: DH5alpha
  Copy number: High Copy
Gene/Insert
  Gene/Insert name: Sstr3
  Species: M. musculus (mouse)
  Entrez Gene: Sstr3 (a.k.a. Smstr-3, Smstr3, sst3)
  Promoter: CMV
  Tag / fusion protein: EGFP (C terminal on backbone)
  Cloning method: Restriction Enzyme; 5′ cloning site XhoI (not destroyed); 3′ cloning site KpnI (not destroyed)
  Sequencing primers: 5′ EGFP-N
Terms and licenses: Academic/Nonprofit Terms; Industry Terms: Not Available to Industry
How to cite: pEGFPN3-Sstr3 was a gift from Kirk Mykytyn (Addgene plasmid # 35623 ; http://n2t.net/addgene:35623 ; RRID:Addgene_35623)
