>Addgene plasmid #35623 | pEGFPN3-Sstr3 | depositor partial sequence | sequence record 43797 | Sstr3 ORF
CTCGAGATGGCCACTGTTACCTATCCCTCATCCGAGCCTATGACCTTGGACCCTGGGAACACATCCTCGA
CCTGGCCCCTGGATACCACCCTGGGGAACACATCCGCTGGCGCTAGCCTGACAGGCCTGGCTGTCAGTGG
CATCTTGATCTCTCTGGTGTACCTGGTGGTGTGCGTGGTGGGTCTGCTGGGCAACTCGCTGGTGATCTAC
GTGGTCCTGCGGCACACGTCCAGCCCATCAGTGACCAGTGTCTATATCCTCAACCTGGCTCTGGCTGATG
AGCTCTTCATGCTAGGGCTACCCTTCCTGGCTGCTCAGAACGCCCTGTCCTACTGGCCCTTTGGATCTCT
CATGTGCCGTCTGGTCATGGCCGTGGATGGCATCAACCAGTTCACCAGCATCTTCTGCCTCACCGTCATG
AGTGTGGACCGCTATCTGGCTGTGGTGCACCCCACACGCTCAGCCCGCTGGCGCACGGCACCAGTGGCTC
GCACGGTCAGTGCAGCTGTCTGGGTGGCCTCGGCTGTGGTGGTGCTGCCTGTGGTTGTGTTCTCAGGAGT
GCCCCGGGGCATGAGCACGTGCCACATGCAGTGGCCAGAGCCAGCGGCTGCCTGGCGAACAGCCTTTATC
ATCTACACGGCCGCACTGGGCTTCTTTGGGCCCCTGCTGGTCATCTGCTTGTGCTACTTGCTCATTGTGG
TAAAGGTGCGGTCGACCACCCGGCGGGTGCGGGCGCCCTCGTGTCAGTGGGTACAGGCACCCGCATGCCA
GCGGCGACGCCGCTCTGAGCGCAGGGTCACACGCATGGTGGTGGCCGTGGTGGCACTCTTCGTCCTCTGC
TGGATGCCTTTCTATCTGCTCAACATCGTCAATGTGGTGTGCCCGCTGCCGGAGGAGCCTGCCTTCTTCG
GCCTCTACTTCCTGGTGGTGGCGCTGCCCTATGCCAACAGCTGCGCAAACCCCATCCTCTACGGCTTCCT
CTCCTACCGCTTCAAGCAGGGCTTTCGCAGGATCCTGCTAAGACCATCACGTCGCATTCGGAGCCAGGAG
CCAGGGTCGGGACCTCCAGAGAAGACTGAAGAGGAGGAGGATGAAGAAGAAGAAGAGAGAAGGGAAGAGG
AGGAGCGGAGGATGCAGAGAGGGCAGGAGATGAACGGGAGGCTCAGTCAGATCGCACAGGCTGGCACTAG
TGGACAACAGCCACGGCCCTGCACAGGGACTGCTAAGGAGCAGCAGCTTCTGCCCCAGGAGGCCACAGCT
GGGGACAAGGCCAGCACACTGAGCCATCTGGGTACC
