>Addgene plasmid #35623 | pEGFPN3-Sstr3 | addgene partial sequence | sequence record 45038 | EGFP-N 5'-CGTCGCCGTCCAGCTCGACCAG-3'
GCTCCTCGCCCTTGCTCACCATGGTGGCGATGGATCCCGGGCCCGCGGTACCCAGATGGCTCAGTGTGCT
GGCCTTGTCCCCAGCTGTGGCCTCCTGGGGCAGAAGCTGCTGCTCCTTAGCAGTCCCTGTGCAGGGCCGT
GGCTGTTGTCCACTAGTGCCAGCCTGTGCGATCTGACTGAGCCTCCCGTTCATCTCCTGCCCTCTCTGCA
TCCTCCGCTCCTCCTCTTCCCTTCTCTCTTCTTCTTCTTCATCCTCCTCCTCTTCAGTCTTCTCTGGAGG
TCCCGACCCTGGCTCCTGGCTCCGAATGCGACGTGATGGTCTTAGCAGGATCCTGCGAAAGCCCTGCTTG
AAGCGGTAGGAGAGGAAGCCGTAGAGGATGGGGTTTGCGCAGCTGTTGGCATAGGGCAGCGCCACCACCA
GGAAGTAGAGGCCGAAGAAGGCAGGCTCCTCCGGCAGCGGGCACACCACATTGACGATGTTGAGCAGATA
GAAAGGCATCCAGCAGAGGACGAAGAGTGCCACCACGGCCACCACCATGCGTGTGACCCTGCGCTCAGAG
CGGCGTCGCCGCTGGCATGCGGGTGCCTGTACCCACTGACACGAGGGCGCCCGCACCCGCCGGGTGGTCG
ACCGCACCTTTACCACAATGAGCAAGTAGCACAAGCAGATGACCAGCAGGGGCCCAAAGAAGCCCAGTGC
GGCCGTGTAGATGATAAAGGCTGTTCGCCAGGCAGCCGCTGGCTCTGGCCACTGCATGTGGCACGTGCTC
ATGCCCCGGGGCACTCCTGAGAACACAACCACAGGCAGCACCACCACAGCCGAAGCCACCCAGACAGCTG
CACT
